Addgene plasmid #146078: pAc5.1B-lambdaN-HA-DmTral-R21EE23K_C
Purpose: Insect Expression of DmTral-R21EE23K
Depositing lab: Elisa Izaurralde. Depositing organization: Max Planck Institute for Developmental Biology. Publication: Similar modes of interaction enable Trailer Hitch and EDC3 to associate with DCP1 and Me31B in distinct protein complexes. Tritschler F, Eulalio A, Helms S, Schmidt S, Coles M, Weichenrieder O, Izaurralde E, Truffault V. Mol Cell Biol. 2008 Nov . 28(21):6695-708. 10.1128/MCB.00759-08 PubMed 18765641.
Backbone
  Vector backbone: Unknown
  Vector type: Insect Expression
Growth in bacteria
  Bacterial resistance: Ampicillin, 100 μg/mL
  Growth temperature: 37°C
  Growth strain: DH5alpha
  Copy number: Low Copy
Gene/Insert
  Gene/Insert name: DmTral-R21EE23K (alt names: Trailer Hitch; Dm LSm46)
  Species: D. melanogaster (fly)
  Mutation: three silent mutations A198C, A387G, A1437G and 4 mutations Q279H, E485G, K512R and A605V compared to the sequence given by: NCBI:NM_140328.4 or UniProt Q9VTZ0.
  Entrez Gene: tral (a.k.a. Dmel_CG10686, BEST:GH08269, CG10686, DmLSm15, Dmel\CG10686, LSm15, Lsm15, Scd6p, TRAL, Tral, anon-EST:Posey139, anon-WO0172774.89, anon-WO02059370.24, p67, p70)
  Cloning method: Unknown
Terms and licenses: Academic/Nonprofit Terms; Industry Terms: Not Available to Industry
Depositor comments: Plasmids from this collection were made available to the research community and donated after the lab closed. Please note that the sequence provided by the depositing laboratory may be theoretical/predicted or based on Sanger sequencing results. There may be discrepancies between sequencing results obtained by Addgene and the depositor sequence. If an Addgene verified sequence is not available, please contact before placing your order to request that our lab fully sequence the plasmid.
How to cite: pAc5.1B-lambdaN-HA-DmTral-R21EE23K_C was a gift from Elisa Izaurralde (Addgene plasmid # 146078 ; http://n2t.net/addgene:146078 ; RRID:Addgene_146078)
