[The description below was written by a language model from this plasmid's Addgene catalogue record and pLannotate feature annotations shown in this document.]
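Description:
pAc5.1B-lambdaN-HA-DmTral-R21EE23K_C is an insect expression plasmid of about 7.4 kb for producing a tagged mutant form of the Drosophila melanogaster protein Trailer Hitch (Tral, also called LSm15 or Scd6p). The catalogue lists the backbone as unknown, although the name and the annotated parts point to a pAc5.1-type layout. It is propagated in E. coli through a ColE1/pUC-type origin and selected with ampicillin via the bla gene and its promoter. The catalogue nevertheless records it as low copy. A partial tetracycline-resistance fragment and a short SV40 large T fragment are also annotated, and these appear to be backbone remnants rather than functional genes. No marker for selection in insect cells is annotated.

Expression is driven by the constitutive Drosophila actin 5C promoter. Downstream lies a short fragment of the bacteriophage lambda N protein, followed by an HA epitope sequence and then the Tral open reading frame. The annotation tool recognises the Tral sequence only as two segments homologous to mouse Lsm14a, its mammalian relative, so the mouse label should not be taken as the species of the insert. The name indicates R21E and E23K substitutions. The record also lists three silent changes and four further amino-acid differences (Q279H, E485G, K512R, A605V) relative to the reference sequence. A V5 tag from the vector sits after the insert, but whether it is translated in frame is not stated. An SV40 polyadenylation signal is annotated next, on the opposite strand.

The lambda N peptide binds boxB RNA hairpins, so fusions of this kind are generally used to tether a protein to a boxB-containing reporter mRNA in cultured fly cells, with HA allowing detection or immunoprecipitation. The associated publication concerns how Tral and EDC3 associate with DCP1 and Me31B. The mutant may have been made to probe those interactions, but the record does not state its specific effect.
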