Features (pLannotate 1.2.2; 12 found; start..end, strand, type, name):
     56..2568    +  promoter       Ac5 promoter: Drosophila melanogaster actin 5C promoter
   2588..2653    +  CDS            N (fragment): REGN_LAMBD - Experimental evidence at protein level: Swiss-Prot protein existence level 1. Plays a role as a transcriptional antitermination factor that allows the virus to initiate its lytic phase. Activates expression of the delayed viral early genes by modifying host RNA polymerase (RNAP) into a form that is resistant to termination signals. This antitermination function requires the host NusA protein which serves to stabilize the interaction between antitermination protein N and host RNA polymerase. From Escherichia phage lambda (Bacteriophage lambda).
   2678..2704    +  CDS            3xHA (fragment): three tandem HA epitope tags
   2717..3004    +  CDS            Lsm14a (fragment): LS14A_MOUSE - Also known as Fam61a, Rap55a. Experimental evidence at protein level: Swiss-Prot protein existence level 1. Essential for formation of P-bodies, cytoplasmic structures that provide storage sites for translationally inactive mRNAs and protect them from degradation. Acts as a repressor of mRNA translation. May play a role in mitotic spindle assembly. From Mus musculus (Mouse).
   3917..4336    +  CDS            Lsm14a (fragment): LS14A_MOUSE - Also known as Fam61a, Rap55a. Experimental evidence at protein level: Swiss-Prot protein existence level 1. Essential for formation of P-bodies, cytoplasmic structures that provide storage sites for translationally inactive mRNAs and protect them from degradation. Acts as a repressor of mRNA translation. May play a role in mitotic spindle assembly. From Mus musculus (Mouse).
   4711..4752    +  CDS            V5 tag: epitope tag from simian virus 5
   4852..4986    -  polyA_signal   SV40 poly(A) signal: SV40 polyadenylation signal
   5009..5093    -  CDS            large T antigen (fragment): large T antigen from SV40 (simian virus 40)
   5094..5564    +  CDS            TcR (fragment): tetracycline efflux protein; tet; confers resistance to tetracycline
   5608..6196    -  rep_origin     ori: high-copy-number ColE1/pMB1/pBR322/pUC origin of replication
   6367..7227    -  CDS            AmpR: β-lactamase; bla; confers resistance to ampicillin, carbenicillin, and related antibiotics
   7228..7332    -  promoter       AmpR promoter: bla
>Addgene plasmid #146078 | pAc5.1B-lambdaN-HA-DmTral-R21EE23K_C | depositor full sequence | sequence record 288523 | Full Sequence
CTTCAAGGAATTAATTCTATATTCTAAAAACACAAATGATACTTCTAAAAAAAATCATGAATGGCATCAA
CTCTGAATCAAATCTTTGCAGATGCACCTACTTCTCATTTCCACTGTCACATCATTTTTCCAGATCTCGC
TGCCTGTTATGTGGCCCACAAACCAAGACACGTTTTATGGCCATTAAAGCTGGCTGATCGTCGCCAAACA
CCAAATACATATCAATATGTACATTCGAGAAAGAAGCGATCAAAGAAGCGTCTTCGGGCGAGTAGGAGAA
TGCGGAGGAGAAGGAGAACGAGCTGATCTAGTATCTCTCCACAATCCAATGCCAACTGACCAACTGGCCA
TATTCGGAGCAATTTGAAGCCAATTTCCATCGCCTGGCGATCGCTCCATTCTTGGCTATATGTTTTTCAC
CGTTCCCGGGGCCATTTTCAAAGACTCGTCGGTAAGATAAGATTGTGTCACTCGCTGTCTCTCTTCATTT
GTCGAAGAATGCTGAGGAATTTCGCGATGACGTCGGCGAGTATTTTGAAGAATGAGAATAATTTGTATTT
ATACGAAAATCAGTTAGTGGAATTTTCTACAAAAACATGTTATCTATAGATAATTTTGTTGCAAAATATG
TTGACTATGACAAAGATTGTATGTATATACCTTTAATGTATTCTCATTTTCTTATGTATTTATAATGGCA
ATGATGATACTGATGATATTTTAAGATGATGCCAGACCACAGGCTGATTTCTGCGTCTTTTGCCGAACGC
AGTGCATGTGCGGTTGTTGTTTTTTGGAATAGTTTCAATTTTCGGACTGTCCGCTTTGATTTCAGTTTCT
TGGCTTATTCAAAAAGCAAAGTAAAGCCAAAAAAGCGAGATGGCAATACCAAATGCGGCAAAACGGTAGT
GGAAGGAAAGGGGTGCGGGGCAGCGGAAGGAAGGGTGGGGCGGGGCGTGGCGGGGTCTGTGGCTGGGCGC
GACGTCACCGACGTTGGAGCCACTCCTTTGACCATGTGTGCGTGTGTGTATTATTCGTGTCTCGCCACTC
GCCGGTTGTTTTTTTCTTTTTATCTCGCTCTCTCTAGCGCCATCTCGTACGCATGCTCAACGCACCGCAT
GTTGCCGTGTCCTTTATGCGTCATTTTGGCTCGAAATAGGCAATTATTTAAACAAAGATTAGTCAACGAA
AACGCTAAAATAAATAAGTCTACAATATGGTTACTTATTGCCATGTGTGTGCAGCCAACGATAGCAACAA
AAGCAACAACACAGTGGCTTTCCCTCTTTCACTTTTTGTTTGCAAGCGCGTGCGAGCAAGACGGCACGAC
CGGCAAACGCAATTACGCTGACAAAGAGCAGACGAAGTTTTGGCCGAAAAACATCAAGGCGCCTGATACG
AATGCATTTGCAATAACAATTGCGATATTTAATATTGTTTATGAAGCTGTTTGACTTCAAAACACACAAA
AAAAAAAATAAAACAAATTATTTGAAAGAGAATTAGGAATCGGACAGCTTATCGTTACGGGCTAACAGCA
CACCGAGACGAAATAGCTTACCTGACGTCACAGCCTCTGGAAGAACTGCCGCCAAGCAGAGAGAGAGAGA
AAAAGAGGGAGAGCAGCTTAGACCGCATGTGCTTGTGTGTGAGGCGTCTCTCTCTTCGTCTCCTGTTTGC
GCAAACGCATAGACTGCACTGAGAAAATCGATTACCTATTTTTTATGAATGAATATTTGCACTATTACTA
TTCAAAACTATTAAGATAGCAATCACATTCAATAGCCAAATACTATACCACCTGAGCGATGCAACGAAAT
GATCAATTTGAGCAAAAATGCTGCATATTTAGGACGGCATCATTATAGAAATGCTTCTTGCTGTGTACTT
TTCTCTCGTCTGGCAGCTGTTTCGCCGTTATTGTTAAAACCGGCTTAAGTTAGGTGTGTTTTCTACGACT
AGTGATGCCCCTACTAGAAGATGTGTGTTGCACAAATGTCCCTGAATAACCAATTTGAAGTGCAGATAGC
AGTAAACGTAAGCTAATATGAATATTATTTAACTGTAATGTTTTAATATCGCTGGACATTACTAATAAAC
CCACTATAAACACATGTACATATGTATGTTTTGGCATACAATGAGTAGTTGGGGAAAAAATGTGTAAAAG
CACCGTGACCATCACAGCATAAAGATAACCAGCTGAAGTATCGAATATGAGTAACCCCCAAATTGAATCA
CATGCCGCAACTGATAGGACCCATGGAAGTACACTCTTCATGGCGATATACAAGACACACACAAGCACGA
ACACCCAGTTGCGGAGGAAATTCTCCGTAAATGAAAACCCAATCGGCGAACAATTCATACCCATATATGG
TAAAAGTTTTGAACGCGACTTGAGAGCGGAGAGCATTGCGGCTGATAAGGTTTTAGCGCTAAGCGGGCTT
TATAAAACGGGCTGCGGGACCAGTTTTCATATCACTACCGTTTGAGTTCTTGTGCTGTGTGGATACTCCT
CCCGACACAAAGCCGCTCCATCAGCCAGCAGTCGTCTAATCCAGAGACCCCGGATCGGGGTACCAACATG
GACGCACAAACACGACGACGTGAGCGTCGCGCTGAGAAACAAGCTCAATGGAAAGCTGCAAACGGTGGAT
CTCCTCCACATATGGCTTACCCATACGATGTTCCAGATTACGCTCCTCCAAGCTTGATGAGCGGGGGATT
ACCGGAGTTGGGCTCCAAAATCAGCCTCATTTCCAAGGCGGACATTGAGTACAAGGGCCGCCTGTACACG
GTGGATCCGCAGGAGTGCACCATTGCGCTCTCGAGTGTGCGATCCTTCGGTACAGAAGATCGGGACACCC
AGTTCCAGATAGCGCCGCAATCGCAGATCTACGACTACATCCTCTTCCGTGGCTCGGACATCAAGGACAT
TCGCGTTGTCAACAACCACACGCTGCCGCACCACAATGACCCGGCGATCATGCAGGCGCAGCTCCAGAAC
GGACCGCCCCAGATGCCGCAGCACTTCCCCATGCCCAGCGGGATGAGCGGTCCGCCGCAGCAGCAACAGG
TGCCGTCGCAGCAACCGCCCCAGATGCCAAGCGGTGGAGGCAGTGGTGGTGCTGGTGGAGCAGGAGCTCC
TGGCGGCGGCGGACCCGGCTACGGCAATGGCAATCCGTTCGGCAACCTCGGCGGTCCCAATCTGGCCAAC
ATGGTGGGCAATGCGGGCGGATCGCTTGCACCCGGTTCCGGTGCTCCGGGCAGCGGACCCTTCATGCACA
TCGGTGGCAATCAGCAGCAACCGAAGCCCCAGCAGCAGAAACAGCCAAACATGCTGGCCGGTGCCTCGCG
ATCGACGACGCCCATTAGCCTGATTGTGAGTCCCACGGCGGAGCTGACTCAGCAGCAGCAGCTGCACCAG
CAACAGAACGCTGGCCAGGGTGGCAACGGACGCGATGCAGGACATAAGCGCCAGAACCACCAGCAGCAAC
AGAATCAGCAGCATCAGCAACGTGGCGGACCCAGCCACAACAATATGCAGCATCAGCAGCAACGAGGCGG
CGGCAGTGGAACGGACTTCTATAACCAGCAGCGGGATCGTCGGGACTCCGGACGTCAAATGGACAACAAC
TATAGCAACAACTACAACAACAATAATAATAATCAGCGCAATCGCGGCGGCGGCAACGGAATGCAACAGC
AGCAGCGAGGAGGAAACGGCGGCAGCGGCGGCGGCGGTGGAAACGGAGGTGGAAACAACCCGGCCTGGAA
CATGCATCGCGGCAACCAGAACTCGAACAACATGATGAACATGCGCAACCGCGGCATGGGATCCCGCGGC
CCCATGCGACCCAATCAGGGCTATCGTCCGCAGTCGGCCAATAATCAGAACAAGCCGCGGAACAAGATCA
AGTTCGAGGGCGACTTCGATTTCGAGCAGGCAAACAACAAGTTCGAGGAACTGCGCTCCCAACTGGCCAA
GCTCAAGGTGGCCGAGGATGGTGCACCCAAGCCAGCCACCAATGCAACGGCCGCCACTGCAACTGCAACC
AATGAGCAGGTGGGTGAGAAGGTTGAAGGCGTTCACACACTGAATGGCGAGACCGACAAGAAGGATGATT
CTGGCAACGAGACCGGCGCTGGGGAGCACGAGCCTGAGGGGGATGATGTTGCTGTGTGCTACGACAAGAC
CAAATCGTTCTTCGACAACATCTCGTGCGAGGCTGCCCAGGATCGCAGCAGGAACAAGAAGAACGATTGG
CGCCAGGAGCGCAAGTTGAACACGGAGACCTTCGGAGTGTCCTCCACACGACGTGGCAGTTACCGCGGAC
GCAACCAATACTACAACAATAATGGCAACGGCGGCATTAACTCGGGATATGGAGGAGCGCCAGGCTACAA
CAGGAACAATTATCGCATGGGTGGCGGCGGCGGAAACTTCCGAAACAGGAGCAACAATCGCAACAACGGC
GGCGGTCGTGGCGGAAACGGAATGCCAAACATCACCAATGGCAACACGGTTGCTGCGCTGAAGGCGGCCA
ACAATGCTGCTGGCCACGGATCCAATGCCACGGACTCCAGTGCACCAAATGCCACAACCGCGACGACAAA
GTCGACGTCCCTCTTGCCAGAGCAGACGCAACAGGTGGCGGCAGTTTCACAATAGGCGGCCGCTCGAGTC
TAGAGGGCCCGCGGTTCGAAGGTAAGCCTATCCCTAACCCTCTCCTCGGTCTCGATTCTACGCGTACCGG
TCATCATCACCATCACCATTGAGTTTAAACCCGCTGATCAGCCTCGACTGTGCCTTCTAAGGCCTGAGCT
CGCTGATCAGCCTCGATCGAGGATCCAGACATGATAAGATACATTGATGAGTTTGGACAAACCACAACTA
GAATGCAGTGAAAAAAATGCTTTATTTGTGAAATTTGTGATGCTATTGCTTTATTTGTAACCATTATAAG
CTGCAATAAACAAGTTAACAACAACAATTGCATTCATTTTATGTTTCAGGTTCAGGGGGAGGTGTGGGAG
GTTTTTTAAAGCAAGTAAAACCTCTACAAATGTGGTATGGCTGATTATGATCAGTCGACCGATGCCCTTG
AGAGCCTTCAACCCAGTCAGCTCCTTCCGGTGGGCGCGGGGCATGACTATCGTCGCCGCACTTATGACTG
TCTTCTTTATCATGCAACTCGTAGGACAGGTGCCGGCAGCGCTCTGGGTCATTTTCGGCGAGGACCGCTT
TCGCTGGAGCGCGACGATGATCGGCCTGTCGCTTGCGGTATTCGGAATCTTGCACGCCCTCGCTCAAGCC
TTCGTCACTGGTCCCGCCACCAAACGTTTCGGCGAGAAGCAGGCCATTATCGCCGGCATGGCGGCCGACG
CGCTGGGCTACGTCTTGCTGGCGTTCGCGACGCGAGGCTGGATGGCCTTCCCCATTATGATTCTTCTCGC
TTCCGGCGGCATCGGGATGCCCGCGTTGCAGGCCATGCTGTCCAGGCAGGTAGATGACGACCATCAGGGA
CAGCTTCAAGGATCGCTCGCGGCTCTTACCAGCCAGCAAAAGGCCAGGAACCGTAAAAAGGCCGCGTTGC
TGGCGTTTTTCCATAGGCTCCGCCCCCCTGACGAGCATCACAAAAATCGACGCTCAAGTCAGAGGTGGCG
AAACCCGACAGGACTATAAAGATACCAGGCGTTTCCCCCTGGAAGCTCCCTCGTGCGCTCTCCTGTTCCG
ACCCTGCCGCTTACCGGATACCTGTCCGCCTTTCTCCCTTCGGGAAGCGTGGCGCTTTCTCAATGCTCAC
GCTGTAGGTATCTCAGTTCGGTGTAGGTCGTTCGCTCCAAGCTGGGCTGTGTGCACGAACCCCCCGTTCA
GCCCGACCGCTGCGCCTTATCCGGTAACTATCGTCTTGAGTCCAACCCGGTAAGACACGACTTATCGCCA
CTGGCAGCAGCCACTGGTAACAGGATTAGCAGAGCGAGGTATGTAGGCGGTGCTACAGAGTTCTTGAAGT
GGTGGCCTAACTACGGCTACACTAGAAGGACAGTATTTGGTATCTGCGCTCTGCTGAAGCCAGTTACCTT
CGGAAAAAGAGTTGGTAGCTCTTGATCCGGCAAACAAACCACCGCTGGTAGCGGTGGTTTTTTTGTTTGC
AAGCAGCAGATTACGCGCAGAAAAAAAGGATCTCAAGAAGATCCTTTGATCTTTTCTACGGGGTCTGACG
CTCAGTGGAACGAAAACTCACGTTAAGGGATTTTGGTCATGAGATTATCAAAAAGGATCTTCACCTAGAT
CCTTTTAAATTAAAAATGAAGTTTTAAATCAATCTAAAGTATATATGAGTAAACTTGGTCTGACAGTTAC
CAATGCTTAATCAGTGAGGCACCTATCTCAGCGATCTGTCTATTTCGTTCATCCATAGTTGCCTGACTCC
CCGTCGTGTAGATAACTACGATACGGGAGGGCTTACCATCTGGCCCCAGTGCTGCAATGATACCGCGAGA
CCCACGCTCACCGGCTCCAGATTTATCAGCAATAAACCAGCCAGCCGGAAGGGCCGAGCGCAGAAGTGGT
CCTGCAACTTTATCCGCCTCCATCCAGTCTATTAATTGTTGCCGGGAAGCTAGAGTAAGTAGTTCGCCAG
TTAATAGTTTGCGCAACGTTGTTGCCATTGCTGCAGGCATCGTGGTGTCACGCTCGTCGTTTGGTATGGC
TTCATTCAGCTCCGGTTCCCAACGATCAAGGCGAGTTACATGATCCCCCATGTTGTGCAAAAAAGCGGTT
AGCTCCTTCGGTCCTCCGATCGTTGTCAGAAGTAAGTTGGCCGCAGTGTTATCACTCATGGTTATGGCAG
CACTGCATAATTCTCTTACTGTCATGCCATCCGTAAGATGCTTTTCTGTGACTGGTGAGTACTCAACCAA
GTCATTCTGAGAATAGTGTATGCGGCGACCGAGTTGCTCTTGCCCGGCGTCAACACGGGATAATACCGCG
CCACATAGCAGAACTTTAAAAGTGCTCATCATTGGAAAACGTTCTTCGGGGCGAAAACTCTCAAGGATCT
TACCGCTGTTGAGATCCAGTTCGATGTAACCCACTCGTGCACCCAACTGATCTTCAGCATCTTTTACTTT
CACCAGCGTTTCTGGGTGAGCAAAAACAGGAAGGCAAAATGCCGCAAAAAAGGGAATAAGGGCGACACGG
AAATGTTGAATACTCATACTCTTCCTTTTTCAATATTATTGAAGCATTTATCAGGGTTATTGTCTCATGA
GCGGATACATATTTGAATGTATTTAGAAAAATAAACAAATAGGGGTTCCGCGCACATTTCCCCGAAAAGT
GCCACCTGACGTCTAAGAAACCATTATTATCATGACATTAACCTATAAAAATAGGCGTATCACGAGGCCC
TTTCGT
